>Addgene plasmid #230289 | AiP13408 - pAAV-AiE0891m-minBG-SYFP2-P2A-3XFLAG-10aa-H2B-WPRE3-BGHpA (Alias: CN3408) | addgene full sequence | sequence record 470647 | Addgene NGS Result
TTGATCCGGCAAACAAACCACCGCTGGTAGCGGTGGTTTTTTTGTTTGCAAGCAGCAGATTACGCGCAGA
AAAAAAGGATCTCAAGAAGATCCTTTGATCTTTTCTACGGGGTCTGACGCTCAGTGGAACGAAAACTCAC
GTTAAGGGATTTTGGTCATGAGATTATCAAAAAGGATCTTCACCTAGATCCTTTTAAATTAAAAATGAAG
TTTTAAATCAATCTAAAGTATATATGAGTAAACTTGGTCTGACAGTTACCAATGCTTAATCAGTGAGGCA
CCTATCTCAGCGATCTGTCTATTTCGTTCATCCATAGTTGCCTGACTCCCCGTCGTGTAGATAACTACGA
TACGGGAGGGCTTACCATCTGGCCCCAGTGCTGCAATGATACCGCGAGACCCACGCTCACCGGCTCCAGA
TTTATCAGCAATAAACCAGCCAGCCGGAAGGGCCGAGCGCAGAAGTGGTCCTGCAACTTTATCCGCCTCC
ATCCAGTCTATTAATTGTTGCCGGGAAGCTAGAGTAAGTAGTTCGCCAGTTAATAGTTTGCGCAACGTTG
TTGCCATTGCTACAGGCATCGTGGTGTCACGCTCGTCGTTTGGTATGGCTTCATTCAGCTCCGGTTCCCA
ACGATCAAGGCGAGTTACATGATCCCCCATGTTGTGCAAAAAAGCGGTTAGCTCCTTCGGTCCTCCGATC
GTTGTCAGAAGTAAGTTGGCCGCAGTGTTATCACTCATGGTTATGGCAGCACTGCATAATTCTCTTACTG
TCATGCCATCCGTAAGATGCTTTTCTGTGACTGGTGAGTACTCAACCAAGTCATTCTGAGAATAGTGTAT
GCGGCGACCGAGTTGCTCTTGCCCGGCGTCAATACGGGATAATACCGCGCCACATAGCAGAACTTTAAAA
GTGCTCATCATTGGAAAACGTTCTTCGGGGCGAAAACTCTCAAGGATCTTACCGCTGTTGAGATCCAGTT
CGATGTAACCCACTCGTGCACCCAACTGATCTTCAGCATCTTTTACTTTCACCAGCGTTTCTGGGTGAGC
AAAAACAGGAAGGCAAAATGCCGCAAAAAAGGGAATAAGGGCGACACGGAAATGTTGAATACTCATACTC
TTCCTTTTTCAATATTATTGAAGCATTTATCAGGGTTATTGTCTCATGAGCGGATACATATTTGAATGTA
TTTAGAAAAATAAACAAATAGGGGTTCCGCGCACATTTCCCCGAAAAGTGCCACCTGACGTCTAAGAAAC
CATTATTATCATGACATTAACCTATAAAAATAGGCGTATCACGAGGCCCTTTCGTCTCGCGCGTTTCGGT
GATGACGGTGAAAACCTCTGACACATGCAGCTCCCGGAGACGGTCACAGCTTGTCTGTAAGCGGATGCCG
GGAGCAGACAAGCCCGTCAGGGCGCGTCAGCGGGTGTTGGCGGGTGTCGGGGCTGGCTTAACTATGCGGC
ATCAGAGCAGATTGTACTGAGAGTGCACCATAAAATTGTAAACGTTAATATTTTGTTAAAATTCGCGTTA
AATTTTTGTTAAATCAGCTCATTTTTTAACCAATAGACCGAAATCGGCAAAATCCCTTATAAATCAAAAG
AATAGCCCGAGATAGAGT
[37 nt withheld, positions 1629-1665]
AAAGAACGTGGACTCCAACGTCAAAGG
[141 nt withheld, positions 1693-1833]
G
[46 nt withheld, positions 1835-1880]
A
[95 nt withheld, positions 1882-1976]
TATGCGGTGTGAAATACCGCACAGATGCGTAAGGAGAAAATACCGCATCAGGCGCCCCTGCAGGCAGCTG
CGCGCTCGCTCGCTCACTGAGGCCGCCCGGGCAAAGCCCGGGCGTCGGGCGACCTTTGGTCGCCCGGCCT
CAGTGAGCGAGCGAGCGCGCAGAGAGGGAGTGGCCAACTCCATCACTAGGGGTTCCTGCGGCCGCTCGGT
CCGCACGTGAGATCTCATGCCTGCTATTGTCTTCCCAATCCTCCCCCTTGCTGTCCTGCCCCACCCCACC
CCCCAGAATAGAATGACACCTACTCAGACAATGCGATGCAATTTCCTCATTTTATTAGGAAAGGACAGTG
GGAGTGGCACCTTCCAGGGTCAAGGAAGGCACGGGGGAGGGGCAAACAACAGATGGCTGGCAACTAGAAG
GCACAGTCGAAGATCTCTCGAGCCACGGAATTGTCAGTGCCCAACAGCCGAGCCCCTGTCCAGCAGCGGG
CAAGGCAGGCGGCGATGAGTTCCGCCGTGGCAAGAACTAACCAGGATTTATACAAGGAGGAGAAAATGAA
AGCCATACGGGAAGCAATAGCATGATACAAAGGCATTAAAGCAGCGTATCCACATAGCGTAAAAGGAGCA
ACATAGTTAAGAATACCAGTCAATCTTTCACAAATTTTGTAATCCAGAGGTTGATTATGATATCGAATTC
GCGGCCGCGGCGCGCCTCATTACTTAGCGCTGGTGTACTTGGTGATGGCCTTAGTACCCTCGGACACGGC
GTGCTTGGCCAACTCCCCAGGCAGCAGCAGGCGCACGGCCGTCTGGATCTCCCGGGAGGTGATGGTCGAG
CGCTTGTTGTAATGCGCCAGGCGGGAAGCCTCTCCTGCGATGCGCTCGAAAATGTCGTTCACAAACGAAT
TCATGATGCCCATGGCCTTGGACGAAATGCCGGTGTCAGGGTGGACCTGCTTCAGAACCTTGTACACATA
GATGGAATAGCTCTCCTTGCGGCTGCGCTTGCGCTTCTTGCCGCCTTTCTTCTGCGCCTTAGTCACCGCC
TTCTTGGAGCCCTTTTTCGGGGCGGGAGCAGACTTCGCTGGCTCTGGGCCTCCGGAGCCTCCAGATCTGA
GTCCGGACTTGTCATCGTCATCCTTGTAATCGATGTCATGATCTTTATAATCTCCGTCATGGTCTTTGTA
GTCTCCACTAGCACCAGGCCCTGGATTCTCCTCTACATCCCCTGCCTGTTTCAACAGTGAGAAGTTGGTA
GCACCAGAGCCCTTGTACAGCTCGTCCATGCCGAGAGTGATCCCGGCGGCGGTCACGAACTCCAGCAGGA
CCATGTGATCGCGCTTCTCGTTGGGGTCTTTGCTCAGCTTGGACTGGTAGCTCAGGTAGTGGTTGTCGGG
CAGCAGCACGGGGCCGTCGCCGATGGGGGTGTTCTGCTGGTAGTGGTCGGCGAGCTGCACGCCGCCGTCC
TCGATGTTGTGGCGGATCTTGAAGTTGGCCTTGATGCCGTTCTTCTGCTTGTCGGCGGTGATATAGACGT
TGTGGCTGTTGTAGTTGTACTCCAGCTTGTGCCCCAGGATGTTGCCGTCCTCCTTGAAGTCGATGCCCTT
CAGCTCGATGCGGTTCACCAGGGTGTCGCCCTCGAACTTCACCTCGGCGCGGGTCTTGTAGTTGCCGTCG
TCTTTGAAGAAGATGGTGCGCTCCTGGACGTAGCCTTCGGGCATGGCGGACTTGAAGAAGTCGTGCTGCT
TCATGTGGTCGGGGTAGCGGGCGAAGCACTGCACGCCGTAGCCCAGGGTGGTCACGAGGGTGGGCCAGGG
CACGGGCAGCTTGCCGGTGGTGCAGATCAGCTTCAGGGTCAGCTTGCCGTAGGTGGCATCGCCCTCGCCC
TCGCCGGACACGCTGAACTTGTGGCCGTTGACATCGCCGTCCAGCTCGACCAGGATGGGCACCACCCCGG
TGAACAGCTCCTCGCCCTTGGAGACCATGGTGGCGACCGGTAGCGCTAGCTTCGAAAGATCTGGATCCCA
GAAGCAAATGTAAGCAATAGATGGCTCTGCCCTGACTTTTATGCCCAGCCCGAGCTCTGCTCTGCCATTT
TGGTCCATGGTTACCTGGCCACTAGGTATAACATGACAGTTAGTACTGTGTTGGTGCATAACATGACACA
GATATTCAGCAGAGAAGAGGCCTACCTTCTGGCAGCTGGAAAACAAGGCGAGGAGAGAAAGAGAAAAGGA
GAAAGAGAGAGGGAGAGGGAGAGAGAGGGAGAGAGAGGGAGAGAGAGAATAACGCAAGCCCAGAATACCC
ATATTCCTTTCAGAGTACATGTCATTTGACCTCATTTCCTTCCACTAGGCTGTGCCCCAAAAGCTTCTAT
CTCCTCCATTTAGCATCATGGGCCAAGGGCCAAGTGTTTAGTATATGTATGTCTGGGGTGATATTTCACA
TTCATCTAAATCATAATATCCAGGGTATAGCTCACTGGTAAATGACAGCATACCAGACCCCAAGTTTTAG
CCCCAGAATTACAAAAACTACCAGTAACAACAGCAACAGCAAAATATGGCTCATAGCACCAAGTCACTAC
TAACAAAAGTAAATAAAAATAAACTATTAATTATCTGTCTTTAATGATAGTAGAACTCAAAATCTTAAAA
TATACTTCAAGAAAAAGAACAAGCTTTACTGCAAATGTACGCGTGCGGCCGCAGGAACCCCTAGTGATGG
AGTTGGCCACTCCCTCTCTGCGCGCTCGCTCGCTCACTGAGGCCGGGCGACCAAAGGTCGCCCGACGCCC
GGGCGGCCTCAGTGAGCGAGCGAGCGCGCAGCTGCCTGCAGGACATGTGAGCAAAAGGCCAGCAAAAGGC
CAGGAACCGTAAAAAGGCCGCGTTGCTGGCGTTTTTCCATAGGCTCCGCCCCCCTGACGAGCATCACAAA
AATCGACGCTCAAGTCAGAGGTGGCGAAACCCGACAGGACTATAAAGATACCAGGCGTTTCCCCCTGGAA
GCTCCCTCGTGCGCTCTCCTGTTCCGACCCTGCCGCTTACCGGATACCTGTCCGCCTTTCTCCCTTCGGG
AAGCGTGGCGCTTTCTCATAGCTCACGCTGTAGGTATCTCAGTTCGGTGTAGGTCGTTCGCTCCAAGCTG
GGCTGTGTGCACGAACCCCCCGTTCAGCCCGACCGCTGCGCCTTATCCGGTAACTATCGTCTTGAGTCCA
ACCCGGTAAGACACGACTTATCGCCACTGGCAGCAGCCACTGGTAACAGGATTAGCAGAGCGAGGTATGT
AGGCGGTGCTACAGAGTTCTTGAAGTGGTGGCCTAACTACGGCTACACTAGAAGAACAGTATTTGGTATC
TGCGCTCTGCTGAAGCCAGTTACCTTCGGAAAAAGAGTTGGTAGCTC
Features (pLannotate 1.2.2; 16 found; start..end, strand, type, name):
    256..1116    -  CDS            AmpR: β-lactamase; bla; confers resistance to ampicillin, carbenicillin, and related antibiotics
   1117..1221    -  promoter       AmpR promoter: bla
   1316..1351    +  CDS            rop (fragment): Rop protein, which maintains plasmids at low copy number; rop
   1453..1502    +  misc_feature   bom (fragment): basis of mobility region from pBR322
   1503..1958    -  rep_origin     f1 ori (sequence partly withheld): f1 bacteriophage origin of replication; arrow indicates direction of (+) strand synthesis
   1977..2028    +  misc_feature   bom (fragment): basis of mobility region from pBR322
   2033..2173    -  repeat_region  AAV2 ITR: inverted terminal repeat of adeno-associated virus serotype 2 inverted
   2291..2402    -  polyA_signal   bGH poly(A) signal: bovine growth hormone polyadenylation signal
   2419..2499    -  misc_feature   WPRE (fragment): woodchuck hepatitis virus posttranscriptional regulatory element
   2505..2662    -  misc_feature   WPRE (fragment): woodchuck hepatitis virus posttranscriptional regulatory element
   2696..3073    -  CDS            H2B: human histone H2B; HIST1H2BJ
   3104..3169    -  CDS            3xFLAG: three tandem FLAG® epitope tags, followed by an enterokinase cleavage site
   3248..3964    -  CDS            SYFP2: SYFP2 is a basic (constitutively fluorescent) yellow fluorescent protein published in 2006, derived from Aequorea victoria. It is reported to be a very rapidly-maturing monomer with moderate acid sensitivity.
   4724..4751    -  repeat_region  AAV2 ITR (fragment): inverted terminal repeat of adeno-associated virus serotype 2 inverted
   4780..4807    -  repeat_region  AAV2 ITR (fragment): inverted terminal repeat of adeno-associated virus serotype 2 inverted
   4880..85      -  rep_origin     ori (across the origin): high-copy-number ColE1/pMB1/pBR322/pUC origin of replication
