[The description below was written by a language model from this plasmid's Addgene catalogue record and pLannotate feature annotations shown in this document.]
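Description:
AiP13408 - pAAV-AiE0891m-minBG-SYFP2-P2A-3XFLAG-10aa-H2B-WPRE3-BGHpA (alias CN3408) is a 5,383-nt AAV transfer plasmid built on a pAAV2 backbone. It is used to package a recombinant AAV genome that reports the activity of a candidate brain cell-type enhancer. In bacteria it is maintained by a high-copy ColE1/pUC-type origin and selected with ampicillin through the β-lactamase gene and its bla promoter. The backbone also carries an f1 phage origin and short remnants of pBR322 rop and bom sequences. AAV2 inverted terminal repeats flank the expression cassette and provide the signals for genome replication and encapsidation. One ITR is annotated in full, while the other is detected only as two short fragments, which is common for these structured repeats in sequencing-based annotation.

Within the ITRs, the AiE0891m enhancer sits upstream of the minimal beta-globin promoter (minBG). This promoter has little activity of its own, so expression depends on the enhancer. Neither the enhancer nor minBG is called in the feature table, but the unannotated stretch between the SYFP2 start and the fragmented ITR is where they would lie. The synthetic open reading frame encodes the yellow fluorescent protein SYFP2, a P2A self-cleaving peptide, and then human histone H2B carrying an N-terminal 3xFLAG tag joined by a 10-amino-acid linker. One transcript should therefore yield soluble SYFP2 that fills the cell and a separate chromatin-bound, FLAG-tagged nuclear marker. The transcript ends with the shortened WPRE3 element, which enhances expression, and a bGH polyadenylation signal. The record states that the enhancer is designed to drive AAV-mediated transgene expression in specific populations of brain cells, but it does not name the target population.
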