Addgene plasmid #230289: AiP13408 - pAAV-AiE0891m-minBG-SYFP2-P2A-3XFLAG-10aa-H2B-WPRE3-BGHpA (Alias: CN3408)
Purpose: AiE0891m is an enhancer sequence, designed to drive AAV-mediated transgene expression in specific populations of brain cells
Depositing lab: Allen Institute for Brain Science & Boaz Levi. Depositing organization: Allen Institute. Publication: A suite of enhancer AAVs and transgenic mouse lines for genetic access to cortical cell types. Ben-Simon Y, Hooper M, Narayan S, Daigle TL, Dwivedi D, Way SW, Oster A, Stafford DA, Mich JK, Taormina MJ, Martinez RA, Opitz-Araya X, Roth JR, Alexander JR, Allen S, Amster A, Arbuckle J, Ayala A, Baker PM, Bakken TE, Barcelli T, Barta S, Bendrick J, Bertagnolli D, Bielstein C, Bishwakarma P, Bowlus J, Boyer G, Brouner K, Casian B, Casper T, Chakka AB, Chakrabarty R, Chance RK, Chavan S, Clark M, Colbert K, Collman F, Daniel S, Departee M, DiValentin P, Donadio N, Dotson N, Egdorf T, Fliss T, Gabitto M, Garcia J, Gary A, Gasperini M, Gloe J, Goldy J, Gore BB, Graybuck L, Greisman N, Haeseleer F, Halterman C, Haradon Z, Hastings SD, Helback O, Ho W, Hockemeyer D, Huang C, Huff S, Hunker A, Johansen N, Jones D, Juneau Z, Kalmbach B, Kannan M, Khem S, Kussick E, Kutsal R, Larsen R, Lee C, Lee AY, Leibly M, Lenz GH, Li S, Liang E, Lusk N, Madigan Z, Malloy J, Malone J, McCue R, Melchor J, Mollenkopf T, Moosman S, Morin E, Newman D, Ng L, Ngo K, Omstead V, Otto S, Oyama A, Pena N, Pham T, Phillips E, Pom CA, Potekhina L, Ransford S, Ray PL, Rette D, Reynoldson C, Rimorin C, Rocha D, Ruiz A, Sanchez REA, Sawyer L, Sedeno-Cortes A, Sevigny JP, Shapovalova N, Shepard N, Shulga L, Sigler AR, Siverts L, Soliman S, Somasundaram S, Staats B, Stewart K, Szelenyi E, Tieu M, Trader C, Tran A, van Velthoven CTJ, Walker M, Wang Y, Weed N, Wirthlin M, Wood T, Wynalda B, Yao Z, Zhou T, Ariza J, Dee N, Reding M, Ronellenfitch K, Mufti S, Sunkin SM, Smith KA, Esposito L, Waters J, Thyagarajan B, Yao S, Lein ES, Zeng H, Levi BP, Ngai J, Ting JT, Tasic B. Cell. 2025 May 16:S0092-8674(25)00513-6. doi: 10.1016/j.cell.2025.05.002. PubMed 40403729.
Backbone
  Vector backbone: pAAV2
  Vector type: AAV
Growth in bacteria
  Bacterial resistance: Ampicillin, 100 μg/mL
  Growth temperature: 37°C
  Growth strain: NEB Stable
  Copy number: High Copy
Gene/Insert
  Gene/Insert name: SYFP2-P2A-3XFLAG-10aa-H2B
  Species: Synthetic
  Promoter: minBG
  Cloning method: Gibson Cloning
Terms and licenses: Academic/Nonprofit Terms; Industry Terms: Not Available to Industry
How to cite: AiP13408 - pAAV-AiE0891m-minBG-SYFP2-P2A-3XFLAG-10aa-H2B-WPRE3-BGHpA (Alias: CN3408) was a gift from Allen Institute for Brain Science & Boaz Levi (Addgene plasmid # 230289 ; http://n2t.net/addgene:230289 ; RRID:Addgene_230289)
